Addgene plasmid #86835: pRAU171
Purpose: bacterial expression of anti-CRISPR protein AcrIIA2
Depositing lab: Joseph Bondy-Denomy. Depositing organization: University of California, San Francisco (UCSF). Publication: Inhibition of CRISPR-Cas9 with Bacteriophage Proteins. Rauch BJ, Silvis MR, Hultquist JF, Waters CS, McGregor MJ, Krogan NJ, Bondy-Denomy J. Cell. 2016 Dec 22. pii: S0092-8674(16)31683-X. doi: 10.1016/j.cell.2016.12.009. PubMed 28041849.
Backbone
  Vector backbone: pBAD24
  Vector type: Bacterial Expression
Growth in bacteria
  Bacterial resistance: Ampicillin, 100 μg/mL
  Growth temperature: 37°C
  Growth strain: DH5alpha
  Copy number: Low Copy
Gene/Insert
  Gene/Insert name: acrIIA2 (alt name: LMOG_03147)
  Species: Listeria monocytogenes
  Promoter: araBAD
  Cloning method: Gibson Cloning
  Sequencing primers: 5′ pBAD-F; 3′ pBAD-R
Terms and licenses: Academic/Nonprofit Terms; Industry Terms: Not Available to Industry
How to cite: pRAU171 was a gift from Joseph Bondy-Denomy (Addgene plasmid # 86835 ; http://n2t.net/addgene:86835 ; RRID:Addgene_86835)
