[The description below was written by a language model from this plasmid's Addgene catalogue record and pLannotate feature annotations shown in this document.]
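Description:
pRAU171 is a bacterial expression plasmid built on the pBAD24 backbone for arabinose-inducible production of the anti-CRISPR protein AcrIIA2 (acrIIA2, also listed as LMOG_03147) from Listeria monocytogenes. The gene was inserted by Gibson cloning downstream of the araBAD promoter. The divergently transcribed araC gene, also present on the plasmid, encodes the regulator that represses this promoter in the absence of L-arabinose and activates it when the sugar is supplied, giving tight, titratable control of expression. The rrnB T1 and T2 terminators lie downstream of the cloning region to stop transcription. The insert itself was not annotated by the automated feature tool, but the unannotated stretch between the promoter and the first terminator is where it would be expected to sit. The record mentions no epitope or purification tags.

The plasmid is maintained in E. coli through a ColE1/pMB1-type origin and is selected with ampicillin via a full-length β-lactamase gene with its own promoter. The catalogue lists it as low copy, although only a fragment of rop is annotated. An M13 phage origin is present, which in principle allows single-stranded DNA production. Remnants of pBR322 (fragments of bom, rop, the tetracycline resistance gene and its promoter) are backbone carry-over and not functional markers. Notably, the sequenced record shows a duplicated block: a second copy of the rrnB T1/T2 terminators and AmpR promoter, with the first copy followed by only a short AmpR fragment. The record does not explain whether this reflects the true construct or a cloning or assembly artefact. The plasmid is intended for expressing AcrIIA2 in bacteria, in the context of work on phage-encoded inhibitors of CRISPR-Cas9.
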