Features (pLannotate 1.2.2; 16 found; start..end, strand, type, name):
     16..300     +  promoter       araBAD promoter: araBAD; promoter of the L-arabinose operon of E. coli; the araC regulatory gene is transcribed in the opposite direction (Guzman et al., 1995)
    799..885     +  terminator     rrnB T1 terminator: Escherichia coli rrnB; transcription terminator T1 from the E. coli rrnB gene
    977..1004    +  terminator     rrnB T2 terminator: transcription terminator T2 from the E. coli rrnB gene
   1023..1114    +  promoter       AmpR promoter: bla
   1115..1206    +  CDS            AmpR (fragment): β-lactamase; bla; confers resistance to ampicillin, carbenicillin, and related antibiotics
   1711..1797    +  terminator     rrnB T1 terminator: Escherichia coli rrnB; transcription terminator T1 from the E. coli rrnB gene
   1889..1916    +  terminator     rrnB T2 terminator: transcription terminator T2 from the E. coli rrnB gene
   1935..2026    +  promoter       AmpR promoter: bla
   2027..2887    +  CDS            AmpR: β-lactamase; bla; confers resistance to ampicillin, carbenicillin, and related antibiotics
   2929..3309    +  rep_origin     M13 ori (sequence partly withheld): M13 bacteriophage origin of replication; arrow indicates direction of (+) strand synthesis
   3495..4083    +  rep_origin     ori: high-copy-number ColE1/pMB1/pBR322/pUC origin of replication
   4269..4320    -  misc_feature   bom (fragment): basis of mobility region from pBR322
   4436..4475    -  CDS            rop (fragment): Rop protein, which maintains plasmids at low copy number; rop
   4476..4661    -  CDS            TcR (fragment): tetracycline efflux protein; tet; confers resistance to tetracycline
   4671..4689    +  promoter       tet promoter (fragment): E. coli promoter for tetracycline efflux protein gene
   4779..5657    -  CDS            araC: L-arabinose regulatory protein; araC
>Addgene plasmid #86835 | pRAU171 | addgene full sequence | sequence record 172849 | Addgene NGS Result
TCCCGCCATTCAGAGAAGAAACCAATTGTCCATATTGCATCAGACATTGCCGTCACTGCGTCTTTTACTG
GCTCTTCTCGCTAACCAAACCGGTAACCCCGCTTATTAAAAGCATTCTGTAACAAAGCGGGACCAAAGCC
ATGACAAAAACGCGTAACAAAAGTGTCTATAATCACGGCAGAAAAGTCCACATTGATTATTTGCACGGCG
TCACACTTTGCTATGCCATAGCATTTTTATCCATAAGATTAGCGGATCCTACCTGACGCTTTTTATCGCA
ACTCTCTACTGTTTCTCCATACCCGTTTTTTTGGGCTAGCAGGAGGAATTCACCATGACATTAACAAGAG
CACAAAAAAAGTATGCAGAAGCGATGCACGAGTTTATAAATATGGTGGATGACTTTGAAGAGTCTACACC
GGATTTTGCAAAGGAAGTTCTACATGATTCTGACTATGTAGTTATTACAAAAAATGAAAAATATGCAGTA
GCTCTTTGCTCTCTTAGCACTGATGAATGTGAATATGATACTAACTTATACTTAGATGAAAAATTGGTTG
ATTACTCAACAGTTGACGTAAACGGTGTGACATACTACATCAACATTGTTGAAACTAACGATATCGATGA
TTTAGAAATCGCTACGGATGAAGATGAGATGAAAAGTGGCAACCAAGAAATTATTTTAAAAAGTGAGTTG
AAGTAAAAAATATGACTATTAGAACTCAGAAGTGAAACGCCGTAGCGCCGATGGTAGTGTGGGGTCTCCC
CATGCGAGAGTAGGGAACTGCCAGGCATCAAATAAAACGAAAGGCTCAGTCGAAAGACTGGGCCTTTCGT
TTTATCTGTTGTTTGTCGGTGAACGCTCTCCTGAGTAGGACAAATCCGCCGGGAGCGGATTTGAACGTTG
CGAAGCAACGGCCCGGAGGGTGGCGGGCAGGACGCCCGCCATAAACTGCCAGGCATCAAATTAAGCAGAA
GGCCATCCTGACGGATGGCCTTTTTGCGTTTCTACAAACTCTTTTGTTTATTTTTCTAAATACATTCAAA
TATGTATCCGCTCATGAGACAATAACCCTGATAAATGCTTCAATAATATTGAAAAAGGAAGAGTATGAGT
ATTCAACATTTCCGTGTCGCCCTTATTCCCTTTTTTGCGGCATTTTGCCTTCCTGTTTTTGCTCACCCAG
AAACGCTGGTGAAAGTCTCCATACCCGTTTTTTTGGGCTAGCAGGAGGAATTCACCATGACATTAACAAG
AGCACAAAAAAAGTATGCAGAAGCGATGCACGAGTTTATAAATATGGTGGATGACTTTGAAGAGTCTACA
CCGGATTTTGCAAAGGAAGTTCTACATGATTCTGACTATGTAGTTATTACAAAAAATGAAAAATATGCAG
TAGCTCTTTGCTCTCTTAGCACTGATGAATGTGAATATGATACTAACTTATACTTAGATGAAAAATTGGT
TGATTACTCAACAGTTGACGTAAACGGTGTGACATACTACATCAACATTGTTGAAACTAACGATATCGAT
GATTTAGAAATCGCTACGGATGAAGATGAGATGAAAAGTGGCAACCAAGAAATTATTTTAAAAAGTGAGT
TGAAGTAAAAAATATGACTATTAGAACTCAGAAGTGAAACGCCGTAGCGCCGATGGTAGTGTGGGGTCTC
CCCATGCGAGAGTAGGGAACTGCCAGGCATCAAATAAAACGAAAGGCTCAGTCGAAAGACTGGGCCTTTC
GTTTTATCTGTTGTTTGTCGGTGAACGCTCTCCTGAGTAGGACAAATCCGCCGGGAGCGGATTTGAACGT
TGCGAAGCAACGGCCCGGAGGGTGGCGGGCAGGACGCCCGCCATAAACTGCCAGGCATCAAATTAAGCAG
AAGGCCATCCTGACGGATGGCCTTTTTGCGTTTCTACAAACTCTTTTGTTTATTTTTCTAAATACATTCA
AATATGTATCCGCTCATGAGACAATAACCCTGATAAATGCTTCAATAATATTGAAAAAGGAAGAGTATGA
GTATTCAACATTTCCGTGTCGCCCTTATTCCCTTTTTTGCGGCATTTTGCCTTCCTGTTTTTGCTCACCC
AGAAACGCTGGTGAAAGTAAAAGATGCTGAAGATCAGTTGGGTGCACGAGTGGGTTACATCGAACTGGAT
CTCAACAGCGGTAAGATCCTTGAGAGTTTTCGCCCCGAAGAACGTTTTCCAATGATGAGCACTTTTAAAG
TTCTGCTATGTGGCGCGGTATTATCCCGTGTTGACGCCGGGCAAGAGCAACTCGGTCGCCGCATACACTA
TTCTCAGAATGACTTGGTTGAGTACTCACCAGTCACAGAAAAGCATCTTACGGATGGCATGACAGTAAGA
GAATTATGCAGTGCTGCCATAACCATGAGTGATAACACTGCGGCCAACTTACTTCTGACAACGATCGGAG
GACCGAAGGAGCTAACCGCTTTTTTGCACAACATGGGGGATCATGTAACTCGCCTTGATCGTTGGGAACC
GGAGCTGAATGAAGCCATACCAAACGACGAGCGTGACACCACGATGCCTGTAGCAATGGCAACAACGTTG
CGCAAACTATTAACTGGCGAACTACTTACTCTAGCTTCCCGGCAACAATTAATAGACTGGATGGAGGCGG
ATAAAGTTGCAGGACCACTTCTGCGCTCGGCCCTTCCGGCTGGCTGGTTTATTGCTGATAAATCTGGAGC
CGGTGAGCGTGGGTCTCGCGGTATCATTGCAGCACTGGGGCCAGATGGTAAGCCCTCCCGTATCGTAGTT
ATCTACACGACGGGGAGTCAGGCAACTATGGATGAACGAAATAGACAGATCGCTGAGATAGGTGCCTCAC
TGATTAAGCATTGGTAACTGTCAGACCAAGTTTACTCATATATACTTTAGATTGATT
[125 nt withheld, positions 2928-3052]
C
[141 nt withheld, positions 3054-3194]
CCTTTGACGTTGGAGTCCACGTTCTTT
[37 nt withheld, positions 3222-3258]
ACCCTATCTCGGGCTATTCTTTTGATTTATAAGGGATTTTGCCGATTTCGGCCTATTGGTTAAAAAATGA
GCTGATTTAACAAAAATTTAACGCGAATTTTAACAAAATATTAACGTTTACAATTTAAAAGGATCTAGGT
GAAGATCCTTTTTGATAATCTCATGACCAAAATCCCTTAACGTGAGTTTTCGTTCCACTGAGCGTCAGAC
CCCGTAGAAAAGATCAAAGGATCTTCTTGAGATCCTTTTTTTCTGCGCGTAATCTGCTGCTTGCAAACAA
AAAAACCACCGCTACCAGCGGTGGTTTGTTTGCCGGATCAAGAGCTACCAACTCTTTTTCCGAAGGTAAC
TGGCTTCAGCAGAGCGCAGATACCAAATACTGTCCTTCTAGTGTAGCCGTAGTTAGGCCACCACTTCAAG
AACTCTGTAGCACCGCCTACATACCTCGCTCTGCTAATCCTGTTACCAGTGGCTGCTGCCAGTGGCGATA
AGTCGTGTCTTACCGGGTTGGACTCAAGACGATAGTTACCGGATAAGGCGCAGCGGTCGGGCTGAACGGG
GGGTTCGTGCACACAGCCCAGCTTGGAGCGAACGACCTACACCGAACTGAGATACCTACAGCGTGAGCTA
TGAGAAAGCGCCACGCTTCCCGAAGGGAGAAAGGCGGACAGGTATCCGGTAAGCGGCAGGGTCGGAACAG
GAGAGCGCACGAGGGAGCTTCCAGGGGGAAACGCCTGGTATCTTTATAGTCCTGTCGGGTTTCGCCACCT
CTGACTTGAGCGTCGATTTTTGTGATGCTCGTCAGGGGGGCGGAGCCTATGGAAAAACGCCAGCAACGCG
GCCTTTTTACGGTTCCTGGCCTTTTGCTGGCCTTTTGCTCACATGTTCTTTCCTGCGTTATCCCCTGATT
CTGTGGATAACCGTATTACCGCCTTTGAGTGAGCTGATACCGCTCGCCGCAGCCGAACGACCGAGCGCAG
CGAGTCAGTGAGCGAGGAAGCGGAAGAGCGCCTGATGCGGTATTTTCTCCTTACGCATCTGTGCGGTATT
TCACACCGCATAGGGTCATGGCTGCGCCCCGACACCCGCCAACACCCGCTGACGCGCCCTGACGGGCTTG
TCTGCTCCCGGCATCCGCTTACAGACAAGCTGTGACCGTCTCCGGGAGCTGCATGTGTCAGAGGTTTTCA
CCGTCATCACCGAAACGCGCGAGGCAGAAGGAGATGGCGCCCAACAGTCCCCCGGCCACGGGGCCTGCCA
CCATACCCACGCCGAAACAAGCGCTCATGAGCCCGAAGTGGCGAGCCCGATCTTCCCCATCGGTGATGTC
GGCGATATAGGCGCCAGCAACCGCACCTGTGGCGCCGGTGATGCCGGCCACGATGCGTCCGGCGTAGAGG
ATCTGCTCATGTTTGACAGCTTATCATCGATGCATAATGTGCCTGTCAAATGGACGAAGCAGGGATTCTG
CAAACCCTATGCTACTCCGTCAAGCCGTCAATTGTCTGATTCGTTACCAATTATGACAACTTGACGGCTA
CATCATTCACTTTTTCTTCACAACCGGCACGGAACTCGCTCGGGCTGGCCCCGGTGCATTTTTTAAATAC
CCGCGAGAAATAGAGTTGATCGTCAAAACCAACATTGCGACCGACGGTGGCGATAGGCATCCGGGTGGTG
CTCAAAAGCAGCTTCGCCTGGCTGATACGTTGGTCCTCGCGCCAGCTTAAGACGCTAATCCCTAACTGCT
GGCGGAAAAGATGTGACAGACGCGACGGCGACAAGCAAACATGCTGTGCGACGCTGGCGATATCAAAATT
GCTGTCTGCCAGGTGATCGCTGATGTACTGACAAGCCTCGCGTACCCGATTATCCATCGGTGGATGGAGC
GACTCGTTAATCGCTTCCATGCGCCGCAGTAACAATTGCTCAAGCAGATTTATCGCCAGCAGCTCCGAAT
AGCGCCCTTCCCCTTGCCCGGCGTTAATGATTTGCCCAAACAGGTCGCTGAAATGCGGCTGGTGCGCTTC
ATCCGGGCGAAAGAACCCCGTATTGGCAAATATTGACGGCCAGTTAAGCCATTCATGCCAGTAGGCGCGC
GGACGAAAGTAAACCCACTGGTGATACCATTCGCGAGCCTCCGGATGACGACCGTAGTGATGAATCTCTC
CTGGCGGGAACAGCAAAATATCACCCGGTCGGCAAACAAATTCTCGTCCCTGATTTTTCACCACCCCCTG
ACCGCGAATGGTGAGATTGAGAATATAACCTTTCATTCCCAGCGGTCGGTCGATAAAAAAATCGAGATAA
CCGTTGGCCTCAATCGGCGTTAAACCCGCCACCAGATGGGCATTAAACGAGTATCCCGGCAGCAGGGGAT
CATTTTGCGCTTCAGCCATACTTTTCATAC
